Addgene plasmid #48835: pGGD003
Purpose: Provides linker:mCherry as GreenGate C-terminal tag module.
Depositing lab: Jan Lohmann. Depositing organization: Universitaet Heidelberg. Publication: GreenGate - A Novel, Versatile, and Efficient Cloning System for Plant Transgenesis. Lampropoulos A, Sutikovic Z, Wenzl C, Maegele I, Lohmann JU, Forner J. PLoS One. 2013 Dec 20;8(12):e83043. doi: 10.1371/journal.pone.0083043. PubMed 24376629.
Backbone
  Vector backbone: pUC19
  Backbone size w/o insert (bp): 2686
  Vector type: Golden Gate compatible cloning vector
Growth in bacteria
  Bacterial resistance: Ampicillin, 100 μg/mL
  Growth temperature: 37°C
  Growth strain: DH5alpha
  Copy number: High Copy
Gene/Insert
  Gene/Insert name: Linker-mCherry
  Species: Synthetic
  Insert size (bp): 812
  Cloning method: Unknown
Terms and licenses: Academic/Nonprofit Terms; Industry Terms: Not Available to Industry
Depositor comments: This plasmid is designed for Golden Gate cloning using the BsaI enzyme. Plasmid Features (listed as bp in full plasmid sequence): BsaI site #1 = 2241-2251bp linker-mCherry = 2252-3063bp BsaI site #2 = 3064-3074bp
How to cite: pGGD003 was a gift from Jan Lohmann (Addgene plasmid # 48835 ; http://n2t.net/addgene:48835 ; RRID:Addgene_48835)
