[The description below was written by a language model from this plasmid's Addgene catalogue record and pLannotate feature annotations shown in this document.]
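Description:
pGGD003 is an entry module of the GreenGate system, a Golden Gate-based cloning toolkit for assembling plant transformation constructs. It is built on a pUC19 backbone and is maintained in E. coli as a high-copy plasmid through the ColE1/pUC-type origin, with selection by ampicillin via the β-lactamase (AmpR) gene and its native promoter. The sequenced plasmid is about 3.5 kb, consistent with the stated backbone plus an insert of roughly 0.8 kb.

The payload is a synthetic linker-mCherry cassette that serves as the C-terminal tag module: a short linker followed by the coding sequence of mCherry, a monomeric, rapidly maturing red fluorescent protein derived from Discosoma. The cassette is flanked on both sides by BsaI recognition sites. Because BsaI is a type IIS enzyme that cuts outside its recognition sequence, digestion releases the module with defined overhangs, so it can be ligated in a fixed position and orientation alongside the other GreenGate modules in a one-pot assembly into a destination vector. The module carries no plant promoter or terminator of its own; these would come from other modules in the assembly.

The feature table also shows lac promoter/operator elements, a lacZα fragment, and SP6 and T7 promoters flanking the insert, along with small lacI, bom and rop remnants; these are backbone leftovers rather than functional parts of the module. The depositor's feature coordinates place the insert at a different position than the annotated sequence, which probably reflects a different numbering origin for the circular sequence. The typical use is to fuse mCherry to the C-terminus of a protein of interest for fluorescence imaging in transgenic plants.
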