Features (pLannotate 1.2.2; 13 found; start..end, strand, type, name):
     87..108     +  protein_bind   CAP binding site: CAP binding activates transcription in the presence of cAMP. E. coli catabolite activator protein
    123..153     +  promoter       lac promoter: promoter for the E. coli lac operon
    161..177     +  protein_bind   lac operator: The lac repressor binds to the lac operator to inhibit transcription in E. coli. This inhibition can be relieved by adding lactose or isopropyl-β-D-thiogalactopyranoside (IPTG). lac repressor encoded by lacI
    191..209     +  promoter       SP6 promoter: promoter for bacteriophage SP6 RNA polymerase
    332..1039    +  CDS            mCherry: mCherry is a basic (constitutively fluorescent) red fluorescent protein published in 2004, derived from Discosoma sp.. It is reported to be a very rapidly-maturing monomer with low acid sensitivity.
   1064..1082    -  promoter       T7 promoter: promoter for bacteriophage T7 RNA polymerase
   1084..1236    +  CDS            lacZα (fragment): LacZα fragment of β-galactosidase; lacZ fragment
   1242..1341    -  misc_feature   bom (fragment): basis of mobility region from pBR322
   1443..1478    -  CDS            rop (fragment): Rop protein, which maintains plasmids at low copy number; rop
   1573..1677    +  promoter       AmpR promoter: bla
   1678..2538    +  CDS            AmpR: β-lactamase; bla; confers resistance to ampicillin, carbenicillin, and related antibiotics
   2709..3297    +  rep_origin     ori: high-copy-number ColE1/pMB1/pBR322/pUC origin of replication
   3480..74      +  CDS            lacI (fragment) (across the origin): lac repressor; lacI; The lac repressor binds to the lac operator to inhibit transcription in E. coli. This inhibition can be relieved by adding lactose or isopropyl-β-D-thiogalactopyranoside (IPTG).
>Addgene plasmid #48835 | pGGD003 | addgene full sequence | sequence record 200868 | Addgene NGS Result
CCTCTCCCCGCGCGTTGGCCGATTCATTAATGCAGCTGGCACGACAGGTTTCCCGACTGGAAAGCGGGCA
GTGAGCGCAACGCAATTAATGTGAGTTAGCTCACTCATTAGGCACCCCAGGCTTTACACTTTATGCTTCC
GGCTCGTATGTTGTGTGGAATTGTGAGCGGATAACAATTTCACACGAGCTATTTAGGTGACACTATAGAA
GTGAAGCTTGGTCTCATCAGGTGCAGCGGCCGCTTCAGGGAGTGGTTCCGGAAGCGGCTCTGGATCGGGC
TCAGGGAGTGGTTCCGGCAGCGGCTCTGGATCGGCGATCGCAGCTGCAGCCATGGTGAGCAAGGGCGAGG
AGGATAACATGGCCATCATCAAGGAGTTCATGCGCTTCAAGGTGCACATGGAGGGCTCCGTGAACGGCCA
CGAGTTCGAGATCGAGGGCGAGGGCGAGGGCCGCCCCTACGAGGGCACCCAGACCGCCAAGCTGAAGGTG
ACCAAGGGTGGCCCCCTGCCCTTCGCCTGGGACATCCTGTCCCCTCAGTTCATGTACGGCTCCAAGGCCT
ACGTGAAGCACCCCGCCGACATCCCCGACTACTTGAAGCTGTCCTTCCCCGAGGGCTTCAAGTGGGAGCG
CGTGATGAACTTCGAGGACGGCGGCGTGGTGACCGTGACCCAGGACTCCTCCCTGCAGGACGGCGAGTTC
ATCTACAAGGTGAAGCTGCGCGGCACCAACTTCCCCTCCGACGGCCCCGTAATGCAGAAGAAGACGATGG
GCTGGGAGGCCTCCTCCGAGCGGATGTACCCCGAGGACGGCGCCCTGAAGGGCGAGATCAAGCAGAGGCT
GAAGCTGAAGGACGGCGGCCACTACGACGCTGAGGTCAAGACCACCTACAAGGCCAAGAAGCCCGTGCAG
CTGCCCGGCGCCTACAACGTCAACATCAAGTTGGACATCACCTCCCACAACGAGGACTACACCATCGTGG
AACAGTACGAACGCGCCGAGGGCCGCCACTCCACCGGCGGCATGGACGAGCTGTACAAGTAGCTGCTGAG
ACCGAATTCTCGCCCTATAGTGAGTCGTATTACCTGGCCGTCGTTTTACAACGTCGTGACTGGGAAAACC
CTGGCGTTACCCAACTTAATCGCCTTGCAGCACATCCCCCTTTCGCCAGCTGGCGTAATAGCGAAGAGGC
CCGCACCGATCGCCCTTCCCAACAGTTGCGCAGCCTGAATGGCGAATGGCGCCTGATGCGGTATTTTCTC
CTTACGCATCTGTGCGGTATTTCACACCGCATATGGTGCACTCTCAGTACAATCTGCTCTGATGCCGCAT
AGTTAAGCCAGCCCCGACACCCGCCAACACCCGCTGACGCGCCCTGACGGGCTTGTCTGCTCCCGGCATC
CGCTTACAGACAAGCTGTGACCGTCTCCGGGAGCTGCATGTGTCAGAGGTTTTCACCGTCATCACCGAAA
CGCGCGAGACGAAAGGGCCTCGTGATACGCCTATTTTTATAGGTTAATGTCATGATAATAATGGTTTCTT
AGACGTCAGGTGGCACTTTTCGGGGAAATGTGCGCGGAACCCCTATTTGTTTATTTTTCTAAATACATTC
AAATATGTATCCGCTCATGAGACAATAACCCTGATAAATGCTTCAATAATATTGAAAAAGGAAGAGTATG
AGTATTCAACATTTCCGTGTCGCCCTTATTCCCTTTTTTGCGGCATTTTGCCTTCCTGTTTTTGCTCACC
CAGAAACGCTGGTGAAAGTAAAAGATGCTGAAGATCAGTTGGGTGCACGAGTGGGTTACATCGAACTGGA
TCTCAACAGCGGTAAGATCCTTGAGAGTTTTCGCCCCGAAGAACGTTTTCCAATGATGAGCACTTTTAAA
GTTCTGCTATGTGGCGCGGTATTATCCCGTATTGACGCCGGGCAAGAGCAACTCGGTCGCCGCATACACT
ATTCTCAGAATGACTTGGTTGAGTACTCACCAGTCACAGAAAAGCATCTTACGGATGGCATGACAGTAAG
AGAATTATGCAGTGCTGCCATAACCATGAGTGATAACACTGCGGCCAACTTACTTCTGACAACGATCGGA
GGACCGAAGGAGCTAACCGCTTTTTTGCACAACATGGGGGATCATGTAACTCGCCTTGATCGTTGGGAAC
CGGAGCTGAATGAAGCCATACCAAACGACGAGCGTGACACCACGATGCCTGTAGCAATGGCAACAACGTT
GCGCAAACTATTAACTGGCGAACTACTTACTCTAGCTTCCCGGCAACAATTAATAGACTGGATGGAGGCG
GATAAAGTTGCAGGACCACTTCTGCGCTCGGCCCTTCCGGCTGGCTGGTTTATTGCTGATAAATCTGGAG
CCGGTGAGCGTGGCTCTCGAGGTATCATTGCAGCACTGGGGCCAGATGGTAAGCCCTCCCGTATCGTAGT
TATCTACACGACGGGGAGTCAGGCAACTATGGATGAACGAAATAGACAGATCGCTGAGATAGGTGCCTCA
CTGATTAAGCATTGGTAACTGTCAGACCAAGTTTACTCATATATACTTTAGATTGATTTAAAACTTCATT
TTTAATTTAAAAGGATCTAGGTGAAGATCCTTTTTGATAATCTCATGACCAAAATCCCTTAACGTGAGTT
TTCGTTCCACTGAGCGTCAGACCCCGTAGAAAAGATCAAAGGATCTTCTTGAGATCCTTTTTTTCTGCGC
GTAATCTGCTGCTTGCAAACAAAAAAACCACCGCTACCAGCGGTGGTTTGTTTGCCGGATCAAGAGCTAC
CAACTCTTTTTCCGAAGGTAACTGGCTTCAGCAGAGCGCAGATACCAAATACTGTTCTTCTAGTGTAGCC
GTAGTTAGGCCACCACTTCAAGAACTCTGTAGCACCGCCTACATACCTCGCTCTGCTAATCCTGTTACCA
GTGGCTGCTGCCAGTGGCGATAAGTCGTGTCTTACCGGGTTGGACTCAAGACGATAGTTACCGGATAAGG
CGCAGCGGTCGGGCTGAACGGGGGGTTCGTGCACACAGCCCAGCTTGGAGCGAACGACCTACACCGAACT
GAGATACCTACAGCGTGAGCTATGAGAAAGCGCCACGCTTCCCGAAGGGAGAAAGGCGGACAGGTATCCG
GTAAGCGGCAGGGTCGGAACAGGAGAGCGCACGAGGGAGCTTCCAGGGGGAAACGCCTGGTATCTTTATA
GTCCTGTCGGGTTTCGCCACCTCTGACTTGAGCGTCGATTTTTGTGATGCTCGTCAGGGGGGCGGAGCCT
ATGGAAAAACGCCAGCAACGCGGCCTTTTTACGGTTCCTGGCCTTTTGCTGGCCTTTTGCTCACATGTTC
TTTCCTGCGTTATCCCCTGATTCTGTGGATAACCGTATTACCGCCTTTGAGTGAGCTGATACCGCTCGCC
GCAGCCGAACGACCGAGCGCAGCGAGTCAGTGAGCGAGGAAGCGGAAGAGCGCCCAATACGCAAACCG
