>Addgene plasmid #48835 | pGGD003 | depositor partial sequence | sequence record 71239 | linker:mCherry
GTGCAGCGGCCGCTTCAGGGAGTGGTTCCGGAAGCGGCTCTGGATCGGGCTCAGGGAGTGGTTCCGGCAG
CGGCTCTGGATCGGCGATCGCAGCTGCAGCCATGGTGAGCAAGGGCGAGGAGGATAACATGGCCATCATC
AAGGAGTTCATGCGCTTCAAGGTGCACATGGAGGGCTCCGTGAACGGCCACGAGTTCGAGATCGAGGGCG
AGGGCGAGGGCCGCCCCTACGAGGGCACCCAGACCGCCAAGCTGAAGGTGACCAAGGGTGGCCCCCTGCC
CTTCGCCTGGGACATCCTGTCCCCTCAGTTCATGTACGGCTCCAAGGCCTACGTGAAGCACCCCGCCGAC
ATCCCCGACTACTTGAAGCTGTCCTTCCCCGAGGGCTTCAAGTGGGAGCGCGTGATGAACTTCGAGGACG
GCGGCGTGGTGACCGTGACCCAGGACTCCTCCCTGCAGGACGGCGAGTTCATCTACAAGGTGAAGCTGCG
CGGCACCAACTTCCCCTCCGACGGCCCCGTAATGCAGAAGAAGACGATGGGCTGGGAGGCCTCCTCCGAG
CGGATGTACCCCGAGGACGGCGCCCTGAAGGGCGAGATCAAGCAGAGGCTGAAGCTGAAGGACGGCGGCC
ACTACGACGCTGAGGTCAAGACCACCTACAAGGCCAAGAAGCCCGTGCAGCTGCCCGGCGCCTACAACGT
CAACATCAAGTTGGACATCACCTCCCACAACGAGGACTACACCATCGTGGAACAGTACGAACGCGCCGAG
GGCCGCCACTCCACCGGCGGCATGGACGAGCTGTACAAGTAG
