>Addgene plasmid #48835 | pGGD003 | addgene partial sequence | sequence record 72430 | Lac-promoter 5'-CACTTTATGCTTCCGGCTCG-3'
CACGAGCTATTTAGGTGACACTATAGAAGTGAAGCTTGGTCTCATCAGGTGCAGCGGCCGCTTCAGGGAG
TGGTTCCGGAAGCGGCTCTGGATCGGGCTCAGGGAGTGGTTCCGGCAGCGGCTCTGGATCGGCGATCGCA
GCTGCAGCCATGGTGAGCAAGGGCGAGGAGGATAACATGGCCATCATCAAGGAGTTCATGCGCTTCAAGG
TGCACATGGAGGGCTCCGTGAACGGCCACGAGTTCGAGATCGAGGGCGAGGGCGAGGGCCGCCCCTACGA
GGGCACCCAGACCGCCAAGCTGAAGGTGACCAAGGGTGGCCCCCTGCCCTTCGCCTGGGACATCCTGTCC
CCTCAGTTCATGTACGGCTCCAAGGCCTACGTGAAGCACCCCGCCGACATCCCCGACTACTTGAAGCTGT
CCTTCCCCGAGGGCTTCAAGTGGGAGCGCGTGATGAACTTCGAGGACGGCGGCGTGGTGACCGTGACCCA
GGACTCCTCCCTGCAGGACGGCGAGTTCATCTACAAGGTGAAGCTGCGCGGCACCAACTTCCCCTCCGAC
GGCCCCGTAATGCAGAAGAAGACGATGGGCTGGGAGGCCTCCTCCGAGCGGATGTACCCCGAGGACGGCG
CCCTGAAGGGCGAGATCAAGCAGAGGCTGAAGCTGAAGGACGGCGGCCACTACGACGCTGAGGTCAAGAC
CACCTACAAGGCCAAGAAGCCCGTGCAGCTGCCCGGCGCCTACAACGTCAACATCAAGTTGGACATCACC
TCCCACAACGAGGACTACACCATCGTGGAACAGTACGAACGCGCCGAGGGCCGCCACTCCACCGGCGGCA
TGGACGAGCTGTACAAGTAGCTGCTGAGACC
