>Addgene plasmid #48835 | pGGD003 | addgene partial sequence | sequence record 72508 | M13pUC-Fwd 5'-CCCAGTCACGACGTTGTAAAACG-3'
CTATAGGGCGAGAATTCGGTCTCAGCAGCTACTTGTACAGCTCGTCCATGCCGCCGGTGGAGTGGCGGCC
CTCGGCGCGTTCGTACTGTTCCACGATGGTGTAGTCCTCGTTGTGGGAGGTGATGTCCAACTTGATGTTG
ACGTTGTAGGCGCCGGGCAGCTGCACGGGCTTCTTGGCCTTGTAGGTGGTCTTGACCTCAGCGTCGTAGT
GGCCGCCGTCCTTCAGCTTCAGCCTCTGCTTGATCTCGCCCTTCAGGGCGCCGTCCTCGGGGTACATCCG
CTCGGAGGAGGCCTCCCAGCCCATCGTCTTCTTCTGCATTACGGGGCCGTCGGAGGGGAAGTTGGTGCCG
CGCAGCTTCACCTTGTAGATGAACTCGCCGTCCTGCAGGGAGGAGTCCTGGGTCACGGTCACCACGCCGC
CGTCCTCGAAGTTCATCACGCGCTCCCACTTGAAGCCCTCGGGGAAGGACAGCTTCAAGTAGTCGGGGAT
GTCGGCGGGGTGCTTCACGTAGGCCTTGGAGCCGTACATGAACTGAGGGGACAGGATGTCCCAGGCGAAG
GGCAGGGGGCCACCCTTGGTCACCTTCAGCTTGGCGGTCTGGGTGCCCTCGTAGGGGCGGCCCTCGCCCT
CGCCCTCGATCTCGAACTCGTGGCCGTTCACGGAGCCCTCCATGTGCACCTTGAAGCGCATGAACTCCTT
GATGATGGCCATGTTATCCTCCTCGCCCTTGCTCACCATGGCTGCAGCTGCGATCGCCGATCCAGAGCCG
CTGCCGGAACCACTCCCTGAGCCCGATCCAGAGCCGCTTCCGGAACCACTCCCTGAAGCGGCCGCTGCAC
CTGATGAGACCAAGCTTCACTTCTATAGTGTCACCTAAATAGCTCGTGTGAAATTGTTATC
